>Addgene plasmid #71740 | pG1C | depositor full sequence | sequence record 130141 | pG1C sequence 3865 bps
AAATGTAATCATGGTCATAGCTGTTTCCTGTGTGAAATTGTTATCCGCTCACAATTCCACACAACATACG
AGCCGGAAGCATAAAGTGTAAAGCCTGGGGTGCCTAATGAGTGAGCTAACTCACATTAATTGCGTTGCGC
TCACTGCCCGCTTTCCAGTCGGGAAACCTGTCGTGCCAGCTGCATTAATGAATCGGCCAACGCGCGGGGA
GAGGCGGTTTGCGTATTGGGCGCTCTTCCGCTTCCTCGCTCACTGACTCGCTGCGCTCGGTCGTTCGGCT
GCGGCGAGCGGTATCAGCTCACTCAAAGGCGGTAATACGGTTATCCACAGAATCAGGGGATAACGCAGGA
AAGAACATGTGAGCAAAAGGCCAGCAAAAGGCCAGGAACCGTAAAAAGGCCGCGTTGCTGGCGTTTTTCC
ATAGGCTCCGCCCCCCTGACGAGCATCACAAAAATCGACGCTCAAGTCAGAGGTGGCGAAACCCGACAGG
ACTATAAAGATACCAGGCGTTTCCCCCTGGAAGCTCCCTCGTGCGCTCTCCTGTTCCGACCCTGCCGCTT
ACCGGATACCTGTCCGCCTTTCTCCCTTCGGGAAGCGTGGCGCTTTCTCATAGCTCACGCTGTAGGTATC
TCAGTTCGGTGTAGGTCGTTCGCTCCAAGCTGGGCTGTGTGCACGAACCCCCCGTTCAGCCCGACCGCTG
CGCCTTATCCGGTAACTATCGTCTTGAGTCCAACCCGGTAAGACACGACTTATCGCCACTGGCAGCAGCC
ACTGGTAACAGGATTAGCAGAGCGAGGTATGTAGGCGGTGCTACAGAGTTCTTGAAGTGGTGGCCTAACT
ACGGCTACACTAGAAGAACAGTATTTGGTATCTGCGCTCTGCTGAAGCCAGTTACCTTCGGAAAAAGAGT
TGGTAGCTCTTGATCCGGCAAACAAACCACCGCTGGTAGCGGTGGTTTTTTTGTTTGCAAGCAGCAGATT
ACGCGCAGAAAAAAAGGATCTCAAGAAGATCCTTTGATCTTTTCTACGGGGTCTGACGCTCAGTGGAACG
AAAACTCACGTTAAGGGATTTTGGTCATGAGATTATCAAAAAGGATCTTCACCTAGATCCTTTTAAATTA
AAAATGAAGTTTTAAATCAATCTAAAGTATATATGAGTAAACTTGGTCTGACAGTTACCAATGCGGCCGC
CTGTCGAGAATTTTTGGAAAATAGACCTTGTCGCGACTCGAAGATTAGTAGTACAATAGAGACAACATAA
CAGAACGGGACAAAATAGAAGAGCTTCCGAAGCGTGTGTAAGTGGTGCTCCCAACACCGTTCGCCGTACT
CGCCCTACGGCAAACACCTGCTCGAAAGCTCTTGTGTTAACATATTTATGCCTTGTCTTCATTTTAATGC
ATAGATATGTTGAATGCAAGAGCGAAACGCTTGGAAATTTTCGTTTTTCCTCCGATGAGAGCGTGTTTGC
CTGCGTATTAATGTACGGCAACGCGCTCTTTTGTTTGTCCCGAAAAATTCGGGAGAAACGGGAGGAGAAC
GGAAATGTACATAATCACTAGCGAACAATTCACGCAACTGAAAGAAATCGAGAGAGTCACAGATTTCGTT
TATAAACGCCGTAAGATTAAAAATGAGCTGATGGAGCGTATCGCCGACGCATTAGGCCGCAAGTTCCGCA
AAGCGCAAAAAACAACGCGCGTCATCGACGAAATTGTTTGGCTCGCAACAGACCGCGGTTTTTCGTTCCC
AGGGCGCGAAACGCTTGCCAAAAAGTTAGGCGTGTCCTTGCCGACTGTTGATCGTGCTACTCGCATGCTC
AAAGACTCGGGCGAAGTCGTCGTTTGCTATCGTGAGAATCCGAATAGTAACGGACCTAAAACGCCTGTAT
TCATTTTCCGGAGCCATGCAAATTTCGAGCGTATTGCAGCCGTTTTAAACTTGCGTGACAACGAAGCTGA
TAAAGTAGAAAACGCCGAAAAGCCTACGGAATCAAGCGATTTAGCGCGTAAAACGGACGCTACCATTAGT
TCACCAGTTGAAAAACATGACGATATTAATAAATTAATAGACAATACACATCCGTTGGATAAAATTGTAA
AATACGTCACTATTAAAGTGAACGAAGTGCAGAAGCGTCATCCTTACGGCATTCGATATCTATCCGCATA
CATAAACAAAACACTCGACGACCTAATGCAACGTGCAAAAGCGAAGGTCAAAGCCGAAAAAGCTCGCGCC
CAACAACGCAAACAAGCCGACTATCAACCGACCGCGACCGGCTTAATTTGGTACGACTTCACGGCGGACA
CAAGCGCCAGCCAGCCGACAAGCCAGCGCAAGCCAGCGTTTGACAGCGAAGACATGTTTGCGCCGTTATT
GCAGGCTGTTGCACGAATTAAGGGCGTTGAGGTGTGACACACTCGTTTTAAGGCGTCTAACAGGCGCGTA
GAGACGTCTTTAAGTCGGGGGAATATTAAAAATTCCACGCCTCCTAAAACGCGATATACGCCGATTATGA
GTTTAAACACCAATAACTTAAGGGTAACTAGCCTCGCCGGCAATAGTTACCCTTATTATCAAGATAAGAA
AGAAAAGGATTTTTCGCTACGCTCAAATCCTTTAAAAAAACACAAAAGACCACATTTTTTAATGTGGTCT
TTTATTCTTCAACTAAAGCACCCATTAGTTCAACAAACGAAAATTGGATAAAGTGGGATATTTTTAAAAT
ATATATTTATGTTACAGTAATATTGACTTTTAAAAAAGGATTGATTCTAATGAAGAAAGCAGACAAGTAA
GCCTCCTAAATTCACTTTAGATAAAAATTTAGGAGGCATATCAAATGAACTTTAATAAAATTGATTTAGA
CAATTGGAAGAGAAAAGAGATATTTAATCATTATTTGAACCAACAAACGACTTTTAGTATAACCACAGAA
ATTGATATTAGTGTTTTATACCGAAACATAAAACAAGAAGGATATAAATTTTACCCTGCATTTATTTTCT
TAGTGACAAGGGTGATAAACTCAAATACAGCTTTTAGAACTGGTTACAATAGCGACGGAGAGTTAGGTTA
TTGGGATAAGTTAGAGCCACTTTATACAATTTTTGATGGTGTATCTAAAACATTCTCTGGTATTTGGACT
CCTGTAAAGAATGACTTCAAAGAGTTTTATGATTTATACCTTTCTGATGTAGAGAAATATAATGGTTCGG
GGAAATTGTTTCCCAAAACACCTATACCTGAAAATACTTTTTCTCTTTCTATTATTCCATGGACTTCATT
TACTGGGTTTAACTTAAATATCAATAATAATAGTAATTACCTTCTACCCATTATTACAGCAGGAAAATTC
ATTAATAAAGGTAATTCAATATATTTACCGCTATCTTTACAGGTACATCATTCTGTTTGTGATGGTTATC
ATGCAGGATTGTTTATGAACTCTATTCAGGAATTGTCAGATAGGCCTAATGACTGGCTTTTATAATATGA
GATAATGCCGACTGTACTTTTTACAGTCGGTTTTCTAATGTCACTAACCTGCCCCGTTAGTTGAAGAAGG
TTTTTATATTACAGCTCCAGATCTAGGTGAAGATCCTTTTTGATAATCTCATGACCAAAATCCCTTAACG
TGAGTTTTCGTTGGCGCGCCTCTACGGACCGAGTATTCAACAAACGGGCCAGTTTGTTGAAATCGTTAAT
TAAGCGTACTAGTCCTAGGCTAGCTGATACCAGGTCAGTCCCGGGACAGGTCGACCTCGAGTACGCCTGC
AGGAGTGTTCTAGACTAGAAGCTTCACTGAGCTCAATTTCGCGCCCCGAAAGGGGCGTTTTTTTGCGAAG
CCTAAGGTATCATTT
Features (pLannotate 1.2.2; 7 found; start..end, strand, type, name):
     38..54      -  protein_bind   lac operator: The lac repressor binds to the lac operator to inhibit transcription in E. coli. This inhibition can be relieved by adding lactose or isopropyl-β-D-thiogalactopyranoside (IPTG). lac repressor encoded by lacI
     62..92      -  promoter       lac promoter: promoter for the E. coli lac operon
    107..128     -  protein_bind   CAP binding site: CAP binding activates transcription in the presence of cAMP. E. coli catabolite activator protein
    141..233     -  CDS            lacI (fragment): lac repressor; lacI; The lac repressor binds to the lac operator to inhibit transcription in E. coli. This inhibition can be relieved by adding lactose or isopropyl-β-D-thiogalactopyranoside (IPTG).
    416..1004    -  rep_origin     ori: high-copy-number ColE1/pMB1/pBR322/pUC origin of replication
   2529..2660    +  CDS            cop (fragment): COP1_STAAU - Protein predicted: Swiss-Prot protein existence level 4. Putative control of replication message. From Staphylococcus aureus.
   2845..3489    +  CDS            cat: CAT4_STAAU - Experimental evidence at protein level: Swiss-Prot protein existence level 1. This enzyme is an effector of chloramphenicol resistance in bacteria. From Staphylococcus aureus.
