[The description below was written by a language model from this plasmid's Addgene catalogue record and pLannotate feature annotations shown in this document.]
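Description:
pG1C is an empty-backbone shuttle vector of 3,865 bp from the Geobacillus plasmid set, a modular toolkit intended for metabolic engineering and synthetic biology in thermophilic Geobacillus species, with routine cloning and propagation in E. coli. Part of the plasmid derives from the earlier Geobacillus–E. coli shuttle vector pUCG18. In E. coli it replicates from a high-copy ColE1/pUC-type origin, and selection is by chloramphenicol, conferred by a cat gene annotated as matching the Staphylococcus aureus chloramphenicol acetyltransferase. As the only resistance marker annotated, this gene is presumably also the selectable marker in the Gram-positive host, although the record does not say so explicitly.

The annotated features cover only part of the sequence. A pUC-style lac regulatory region is present on the reverse strand, comprising a CAP binding site, lac promoter and lac operator, alongside a short residual lacI fragment that is unlikely to encode functional repressor. No lacZα, multiple cloning site or reporter is annotated, and as an empty backbone the plasmid carries no insert. Upstream of cat lies a fragment resembling the S. aureus plasmid cop gene, which is associated with replication control. A stretch of roughly 1.5 kb between the E. coli origin and this fragment is unannotated; it would be a plausible location for the Geobacillus replication functions that a shuttle vector needs, but the record does not name that replicon. The vector serves as a chassis into which promoters, genes or reporters can be placed for expression in Geobacillus.
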