Addgene plasmid #71740: pG1C
Purpose: (Empty Backbone) Modular shuttle vector for Geobacillus and E. coli
Depositing lab: Tom Ellis. Depositing organization: Imperial College London. Publication: The Geobacillus Plasmid Set: A Modular Toolkit for Thermophile Engineering. Reeve B, Martinez-Klimova E, de Jonghe J, Leak DJ, Ellis T. ACS Synth Biol. 2016 Jul 1. 10.1021/acssynbio.5b00298 PubMed 27332993.
Backbone
  Vector backbone: pG1C
  Backbone size (bp): 3865
  Vector type: Bacterial Expression, Synthetic Biology ; Shuttle Vector
Growth in bacteria
  Bacterial resistance: Chloramphenicol, 25 μg/mL
  Growth temperature: 37°C
  Growth strain: DH5alpha
  Growth instructions: Use lower chloramphenicol concentration, 12ug/ml
  Copy number: High Copy
Resource information
  A portion of this plasmid was derived from a plasmid made by: The Leak lab, (Department of Biology & Biochemistry, University of Bath). Part of these plasmids are from pUCG18.
Terms and licenses: Academic/Nonprofit Terms; Industry Terms: Not Available to Industry
Depositor comments: Plasmid from the Geobacillus plasmid set - a modular shuttle vector toolkit for thermophile metabolic engineering
How to cite: pG1C was a gift from Tom Ellis (Addgene plasmid # 71740 ; http://n2t.net/addgene:71740 ; RRID:Addgene_71740)
