>Addgene plasmid #71740 | pG1C | addgene partial sequence | sequence record 152618 | M13-Rev 5'-CAGGAAACAGCTATGACC-3'
AACGCCCCTTTCGGGGCGCGAAATTGAGCTCAGTGAAGCTTCTAGTCTAGAACACTCCTGCAGGCGTACT
CGAGGTCGACCTGTCCCGGGACTGACCTGGTATCAGCTAGCCTAGGACTAGTACGCTTAATTAACGATTT
CAACAAACTGGCCCGTTTGTTGAATACTCGGTCCGTAGAGGCGCGCCAACGAAAACTCACGTTAAGGGAT
TTTGGTCATGAGATTATCAAAAAGGATCTTCACCTAGATCTGGAGCTGTAATATAAAAACCTTCTTCAAC
TAACGGGGCAGGTTAGTGACATTAGAAAACCGACTGTAAAAAGTACAGTCGGCATTATCTCATATTATAA
AAGCCAGTCATTAGGCCTATCTGACAATTCCTGAATAGAGTTCATAAACAATCCTGCATGATAACCATCA
CAAACAGAATGATGTACCTGTAAAGATAGCGGTAAATATATTGAATTACCTTTATTAATGAATTTTCCTG
CTGTAATAATGGGTAGAAGGTAATTACTATTATTATTGATATTTAAGTTAAACCCAGTAAATGAAGTCCA
TGGAATAATAGAAAGAGAAAAAGTATTTTCAGGTATAGGTGTTTTGGGAAACAATTTCCCCGAACCATTA
TATTTCTCTACATCAGAAAGGTATAAATCATAAAACTCTTTGAAGTCATTCTTTACAGGAGTCCAAATAC
CAGAGAATGTTTTAGATACACCATCAAAAATTGTATAAAGTGGCTCTAACTTATCCCAATAACCTAACTC
TCCGTCGCTATTGTAACCAGTTCTAAAAGCTGTATTTGAGTTTATCACCCTTGTCACTAAGAAAATAAAT
GCAGGGTAAAATTTATATCCTTCTTGTTTTATGTTTCGGTATAAAACACTAATATCAATTTCTGTGGTTA
TACTAAAAGTCGTTTGTTGGTTCAAATAATGATTAAATATCTCT
