>Addgene plasmid #71740 | pG1C | addgene partial sequence | sequence record 152620 | pBR322ori-3 5'-tttgtttgcaagcagcagat-3'
TTTGGTCATGAGATTATCAAAAAGGATCTTCACCTAGATCCTTTTAAATTAAAAATGAAGTTTTAAATCA
ATCTAAAGTATATATGAGTAAACTTGGTCTGACAGTTACCAATGCGGCCGCCTGTCGAGAATTTTTGGAA
AATAGACCTTGTCGCGACTCGAAGATTAGTAGTACAATAGAGACAACATAACAGAACGGGACAAAATAGA
AGAGCTTCCGAAGCGTGTGTAAGTGGTGCTCCCAACACCGTTCGCCGTACTCGCCCTACGGCAAACACCT
GCTCGAAAGCTCTTGTGTTAACATATTTATGCCTTGTCTTCATTTTAATGCATAGATATGTTGAATGCAA
GAGCGAAACGCTTGGAAATTTTCGTTTTTCCTCCGATGAGAGCGTGTTTGCCTGCGTATTAATGTACGGC
AACGCGCTCTTTTGTTTGTCCCGAAAAATTCGGGAGAAACGGGAGGAGAACGGAAATGTACATAATCACT
AGCGAACAATTCACGCAACTGAAAGAAATCGAGAGAGTCACAGATTTCGTTTATAAACGCCGTAAGATTA
AAAATGAGCTGATGGAGCGTATCGCCGACGCATTAGGCCGCAAGTTCCGCAAAGCGCAAAAAACAACGCG
CGTCATCGACGAAATTGTTTGGCTCGCAACAGACCGCGGTTTTTCGTTCC
